Addgene plasmid #138615: pLX - T7pro - EBFP
Purpose: Express EBFP with an upstream T7 promoter in a lentiviral backbone
Depositing lab: Fei Chen. Depositing organization: Broad Institute. Publication: Efficient, continuous mutagenesis in human cells using a pseudo-random DNA editor. Chen H, Liu S, Padula S, Lesman D, Griswold K, Lin A, Zhao T, Marshall JL, Chen F. Nat Biotechnol. 2019 Dec 16. pii: 10.1038/s41587-019-0331-8. doi: 10.1038/s41587-019-0331-8. PubMed 31844291.
Backbone
  Vector backbone: pLX
  Total vector size (bp): 9485
  Vector type: Lentiviral
  Selectable markers: Hygromycin
Growth in bacteria
  Bacterial resistance: Ampicillin, 100 μg/mL
  Growth temperature: 37°C
  Growth strain: NEB Stable
  Copy number: Unknown
Gene/Insert
  Gene/Insert name: EBFP
  Insert size (bp): 720
  Cloning method: Gibson Cloning
  Sequencing primers: 5′ TTCAGGTGTCGTGAGGCTA; 3′ TCCAGAGGTTGATTGTCGAC
Terms and licenses: Academic/Nonprofit Terms; Industry Terms: Not Available to Industry
How to cite: pLX - T7pro - EBFP was a gift from Fei Chen (Addgene plasmid # 138615 ; http://n2t.net/addgene:138615 ; RRID:Addgene_138615)
