[The description below was written by a language model from this plasmid's Addgene catalogue record and pLannotate feature annotations shown in this document.]
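Description:
pLX - T7pro - EBFP is a lentiviral transfer plasmid on the pLX backbone that delivers an enhanced blue fluorescent protein (EBFP) reporter carrying a bacteriophage T7 promoter immediately upstream of the coding sequence. It is propagated in E. coli through a high-copy ColE1/pUC-type origin with ampicillin selection (AmpR under its own promoter). The backbone also retains an f1 origin and remnants of a cloning vector, including lac promoter/operator, lacZα and lacI fragments, a T3 promoter and a second, reverse-oriented T7 promoter. The viral portion has an RSV promoter driving a truncated HIV-1 5' LTR, followed by the Ψ packaging signal with a gag fragment, the RRE for Rev-dependent export, a cPPT/CTS, and a self-inactivating ΔU3 3' LTR followed by an SV40 poly(A) signal. This is the layout typical of third-generation systems, which rely on packaging functions supplied in trans.

Between the LTRs sit two expression units. An SV40 early promoter/origin region drives hygromycin B phosphotransferase for selecting transduced mammalian cells. Downstream, the constitutive human EF-1α promoter is followed by the T7 promoter, the 720 bp mammalian codon-optimized EBFP and a WPRE to enhance transcript expression. EBFP can therefore be expressed by host RNA polymerase II while the integrated locus also offers a T7 RNA polymerase entry site. This fits the associated publication on continuous mutagenesis in human cells with a DNA editor, although the record does not spell out the exact role of the T7 site.

Two sequence records are listed. The depositor sequence (9,485 bp) places EBFP directly after the T7 promoter, whereas the repository's sequencing result (9,543 nt) shows about 58 additional unannotated bases between them. The feature maps are otherwise equivalent.
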