Features (pLannotate 1.2.2; 31 found; start..end, strand, type, name):
     23..89      +  CDS            small t antigen (fragment): SV40 (simian virus 40) small t antigen
     96..1274    +  promoter       EF-1α promoter: strong constitutive promoter for human elongation factor EF-1α
   1294..1312    +  promoter       T7 promoter: promoter for bacteriophage T7 RNA polymerase
   1313..2032    +  CDS            EBFP: enhanced blue variant of GFP mammalian codon-optimized
   2083..2671    +  misc_feature   WPRE: woodchuck hepatitis virus posttranscriptional regulatory element
   2722..2741    +  misc_feature   cPPT/CTS (fragment): central polypurine tract and central termination sequence of HIV-1
   2743..2976    +  LTR            3' LTR (ΔU3): self-inactivating 3' long terminal repeat (LTR) from HIV-1
   3054..3175    +  polyA_signal   SV40 poly(A) signal: SV40 polyadenylation signal
   3215..3350    +  rep_origin     SV40 ori: SV40 origin of replication
   3371..3389    -  promoter       T7 promoter: promoter for bacteriophage T7 RNA polymerase
   3397..3552    +  CDS            lacZα (fragment): LacZα fragment of β-galactosidase; lacZ fragment
   3557..3985    +  rep_origin     f1 ori (sequence partly withheld): f1 bacteriophage origin of replication; arrow indicates direction of (+) strand synthesis
   4038..4142    +  promoter       AmpR promoter: bla
   4143..5003    +  CDS            AmpR: β-lactamase; bla; confers resistance to ampicillin, carbenicillin, and related antibiotics
   5174..5762    +  rep_origin     ori: high-copy-number ColE1/pMB1/pBR322/pUC origin of replication
   5945..6037    +  CDS            lacI (fragment): lac repressor; lacI; The lac repressor binds to the lac operator to inhibit transcription in E. coli. This inhibition can be relieved by adding lactose or isopropyl-β-D-thiogalactopyranoside (IPTG).
   6050..6071    +  protein_bind   CAP binding site: CAP binding activates transcription in the presence of cAMP. E. coli catabolite activator protein
   6086..6116    +  promoter       lac promoter: promoter for the E. coli lac operon
   6124..6140    +  protein_bind   lac operator: The lac repressor binds to the lac operator to inhibit transcription in E. coli. This inhibition can be relieved by adding lactose or isopropyl-β-D-thiogalactopyranoside (IPTG). lac repressor encoded by lacI
   6185..6203    +  promoter       T3 promoter: promoter for bacteriophage T3 RNA polymerase
   6231..6457    +  promoter       RSV promoter: Rous sarcoma virus enhancer/promoter
   6458..6638    +  LTR            5' LTR (truncated): truncated 5' long terminal repeat (LTR) from HIV-1
   6685..6810    +  misc_feature   HIV-1 Ψ: packaging signal of human immunodeficiency virus type 1
   6794..7157    +  CDS            HIV-1 gag (fragment): gag protein from human immunodeficiency virus 1; gag
   7303..7536    +  misc_feature   RRE: The Rev response element (RRE) of HIV-1 allows for Rev-dependent mRNA export from the nucleus to the cytoplasm.
   7913..7939    +  CDS            Rev (fragment): human immunodeficiency virus 1 (HIV-1) Rev protein; rev; enhances nuclear export of unspliced and incompletely spliced viral mRNAs
   7946..7969    +  promoter       SV40 promoter (fragment): SV40 early promoter
   7970..8041    +  promoter       SV40 promoter (fragment): SV40 enhancer and early promoter
   8065..8200    +  rep_origin     SV40 ori: SV40 origin of replication
   8236..9257    +  CDS            HygR (fragment): hygromycin B phosphotransferase confers resistance to hygromycin
   9326..9443    +  misc_feature   cPPT/CTS: central polypurine tract and central termination sequence of HIV-1
>Addgene plasmid #138615 | pLX - T7pro - EBFP | depositor full sequence | sequence record 267825 | pLX - T7pro - EBFP sequence 9485 bps
CTCGAGGCCTGCAGGTGCAAAGATGGATAAAGTTTTAAACAGAGAGGAATCTTTGCAGCTAATGGACCTT
CTAGGTCTTGAAAGGAGTGGGAATTGGCTCCGGTGCCCGTCAGTGGGCAGAGCGCACATCGCCCACAGTC
CCCGAGAAGTTGGGGGGAGGGGTCGGCAATTGAACCGGTGCCTAGAGAAGGTGGCGCGGGGTAAACTGGG
AAAGTGATGTCGTGTACTGGCTCCGCCTTTTTCCCGAGGGTGGGGGAGAACCGTATATAAGTGCAGTAGT
CGCCGTGAACGTTCTTTTTCGCAACGGGTTTGCCGCCAGAACACAGGTAAGTGCCGTGTGTGGTTCCCGC
GGGCCTGGCCTCTTTACGGGTTATGGCCCTTGCGTGCCTTGAATTACTTCCACCTGGCTGCAGTACGTGA
TTCTTGATCCCGAGCTTCGGGTTGGAAGTGGGTGGGAGAGTTCGAGGCCTTGCGCTTAAGGAGCCCCTTC
GCCTCGTGCTTGAGTTGAGGCCTGGCCTGGGCGCTGGGGCCGCCGCGTGCGAATCTGGTGGCACCTTCGC
GCCTGTCTCGCTGCTTTCGATAAGTCTCTAGCCATTTAAAATTTTTGATGACCTGCTGCGACGCTTTTTT
TCTGGCAAGATAGTCTTGTAAATGCGGGCCAAGATCTGCACACTGGTATTTCGGTTTTTGGGGCCGCGGG
CGGCGACGGGGCCCGTGCGTCCCAGCGCACATGTTCGGCGAGGCGGGGCCTGCGAGCGCGGCCACCGAGA
ATCGGACGGGGGTAGTCTCAAGCTGGCCGGCCTGCTCTGGTGCCTGGCCTCGCGCCGCCGTGTATCGCCC
CGCCCTGGGCGGCAAGGCTGGCCCGGTCGGCACCAGTTGCGTGAGCGGAAAGATGGCCGCTTCCCGGCCC
TGCTGCAGGGAGCTCAAAATGGAGGACGCGGCGCTCGGGAGAGCGGGCGGGTGAGTCACCCACACAAAGG
AAAAGGGCCTTTCCGTCCTCAGCCGTCGCTTCATGTGACTCCACGGAGTACCGGGCGCCGTCCAGGCACC
TCGATTAGTTCTCGAGCTTTTGGAGTACGTCGTCTTTAGGTTGGGGGGAGGGGTTTTATGCGATGGAGTT
TCCCCACACTGAGTGGGTGGAGACTGAAGTTAGGCCAGCTTGGCACTTGATGTAATTCTCCTTGGAATTT
GCCCTTTTTGAGTTTGGATCTTGGTTCATTCTCAAGCCTCAGACAGTGGTTCAAAGTTTTTTTCTTCCAT
TTCAGGTGTCGTGAGGCTAGCATCGATTGATCATAATACGACTCACTATAGGATGGTGAGCAAGGGCGAG
GAGCTGTTCACCGGGGTGGTGCCCATCCTGGTCGAGCTGGACGGCGACGTAAACGGCCACAAGTTCAGCG
TGTCCGGCGAGGGCGAGGGCGATGCCACCTACGGCAAGCTGACCCTGAAGTTCATCTGCACCACCGGCAA
GCTGCCCGTGCCCTGGCCCACCCTCGTGACCACCCTGACCCACGGCGTGCAGTGCTTCAGCCGCTACCCC
GACCACATGAAGCAGCACGACTTCTTCAAGTCCGCCATGCCCGAAGGCTACGTCCAGGAGCGCACCATCT
TCTTCAAGGACGACGGCAACTACAAGACCCGCGCCGAGGTGAAGTTCGAGGGCGACACCCTGGTGAACCG
CATCGAGCTGAAGGGCATCGACTTCAAGGAGGACGGCAACATCCTGGGGCACAAGCTGGAGTACAACTAC
AACAGCCACAACGTCTATATCATGGCCGACAAGCAGAAGAACGGCATCAAGGTGAACTTCAAGATCCGCC
ACAACATCGAGGACGGCAGCGTGCAGCTCGCCGACCACTACCAGCAGAACACCCCCATCGGCGACGGCCC
CGTGCTGCTGCCCGACAACCACTACCTGAGCACCCAGTCCGCCCTGAGCAAAGACCCCAACGAGAAGCGC
GATCACATGGTCCTGCTGGAGTTCGTGACCGCCGCCGGGATCACTCTCGGCATGGACGAGCTGTACAAGT
GATAGTAATGAACTAGTACCGGTTAAGTCGACAATCAACGCGTTAAGTCGACAATCAACCTCTGGATTAC
AAAATTTGTGAAAGATTGACTGGTATTCTTAACTATGTTGCTCCTTTTACGCTATGTGGATACGCTGCTT
TAATGCCTTTGTATCATGCTATTGCTTCCCGTATGGCTTTCATTTTCTCCTCCTTGTATAAATCCTGGTT
GCTGTCTCTTTATGAGGAGTTGTGGCCCGTTGTCAGGCAACGTGGCGTGGTGTGCACTGTGTTTGCTGAC
GCAACCCCCACTGGTTGGGGCATTGCCACCACCTGTCAGCTCCTTTCCGGGACTTTCGCTTTCCCCCTCC
CTATTGCCACGGCGGAACTCATCGCCGCCTGCCTTGCCCGCTGCTGGACAGGGGCTCGGCTGTTGGGCAC
TGACAATTCCGTGGTGTTGTCGGGGAAATCATCGTCCTTTCCTTGGCTGCTCGCCTGTGTTGCCACCTGG
ATTCTGCGCGGGACGTCCTTCTGCTACGTCCCTTCGGCCCTCAATCCAGCGGACCTTCCTTCCCGCGGCC
TGCTGCCGGCTCTGCGGCCTCTTCCGCGTCTTCGCCTTCGCCCTCAGACGAGTCGGATCTCCCTTTGGGC
CGCCTCCCCGCGTCGACTTTAAGACCAATGACTTACAAGGCAGCTGTAGATCTTAGCCACTTTTTAAAAG
AAAAGGGGGGACTGGAAGGGCTAATTCACTCCCAACGAAGACAAGATCTGCTTTTTGCTTGTACTGGGTC
TCTCTGGTTAGACCAGATCTGAGCCTGGGAGCTCTCTGGCTAACTAGGGAACCCACTGCTTAAGCCTCAA
TAAAGCTTGCCTTGAGTGCTTCAAGTAGTGTGTGCCCGTCTGTTGTGTGACTCTGGTAACTAGAGATCCC
TCAGACCCTTTTAGTCAGTGTGGAAAATCTCTAGCAGTACGTATAGTAGTTCATGTCATCTTATTATTCA
GTATTTATAACTTGCAAAGAAATGAATATCAGAGAGTGAGAGGAACTTGTTTATTGCAGCTTATAATGGT
TACAAATAAAGCAATAGCATCACAAATTTCACAAATAAAGCATTTTTTTCACTGCATTCTAGTTGTGGTT
TGTCCAAACTCATCAATGTATCTTATCATGTCTGGCTCTAGCTATCCCGCCCCTAACTCCGCCCATCCCG
CCCCTAACTCCGCCCAGTTCCGCCCATTCTCCGCCCCATGGCTGACTAATTTTTTTTATTTATGCAGAGG
CCGAGGCCGCCTCGGCCTCTGAGCTATTCCAGAAGTAGTGAGGAGGCTTTTTTGGAGGCCTAGGGACGTA
CCCAATTCGCCCTATAGTGAGTCGTATTACGCGCGCTCACTGGCCGTCGTTTTACAACGTCGTGACTGGG
AAAACCCTGGCGTTACCCAACTTAATCGCCTTGCAGCACATCCCCCTTTCGCCAGCTGGCGTAATAGCGA
AGAGGCCCGCACCGATCGCCCTTCCCAACAGTTGCGCAGCCTGAATGGCGAATGGG
[124 nt withheld, positions 3557-3680]
C
[91 nt withheld, positions 3682-3772]
A
[49 nt withheld, positions 3774-3822]
CCTTTGACGTTGGAGTCCACGTTCTTT
[37 nt withheld, positions 3850-3886]
ACCCTATCTCGGTCTATTCTTTTGATTTATAAGGGATTTTGCCGATTTCGGCCTATTGGTTAAAAAATGA
GCTGATTTAACAAAAATTTAACGCGAATTTTAACAAAATATTAACGCTTACAATTTAGGTGGCACTTTTC
GGGGAAATGTGCGCGGAACCCCTATTTGTTTATTTTTCTAAATACATTCAAATATGTATCCGCTCATGAG
ACAATAACCCTGATAAATGCTTCAATAATATTGAAAAAGGAAGAGTATGAGTATTCAACATTTCCGTGTC
GCCCTTATTCCCTTTTTTGCGGCATTTTGCCTTCCTGTTTTTGCTCACCCAGAAACGCTGGTGAAAGTAA
AAGATGCTGAAGATCAGTTGGGTGCACGAGTGGGTTACATCGAACTGGATCTCAACAGCGGTAAGATCCT
TGAGAGTTTTCGCCCCGAAGAACGTTTTCCAATGATGAGCACTTTTAAAGTTCTGCTATGTGGCGCGGTA
TTATCCCGTATTGACGCCGGGCAAGAGCAACTCGGTCGCCGCATACACTATTCTCAGAATGACTTGGTTG
AGTACTCACCAGTCACAGAAAAGCATCTTACGGATGGCATGACAGTAAGAGAATTATGCAGTGCTGCCAT
AACCATGAGTGATAACACTGCGGCCAACTTACTTCTGACAACGATCGGAGGACCGAAGGAGCTAACCGCT
TTTTTGCACAACATGGGGGATCATGTAACTCGCCTTGATCGTTGGGAACCGGAGCTGAATGAAGCCATAC
CAAACGACGAGCGTGACACCACGATGCCTGTAGCAATGGCAACAACGTTGCGCAAACTATTAACTGGCGA
ACTACTTACTCTAGCTTCCCGGCAACAATTAATAGACTGGATGGAGGCGGATAAAGTTGCAGGACCACTT
CTGCGCTCGGCCCTTCCGGCTGGCTGGTTTATTGCTGATAAATCTGGAGCCGGTGAGCGTGGGTCTCGCG
GTATCATTGCAGCACTGGGGCCAGATGGTAAGCCCTCCCGTATCGTAGTTATCTACACGACGGGGAGTCA
GGCAACTATGGATGAACGAAATAGACAGATCGCTGAGATAGGTGCCTCACTGATTAAGCATTGGTAACTG
TCAGACCAAGTTTACTCATATATACTTTAGATTGATTTAAAACTTCATTTTTAATTTAAAAGGATCTAGG
TGAAGATCCTTTTTGATAATCTCATGACCAAAATCCCTTAACGTGAGTTTTCGTTCCACTGAGCGTCAGA
CCCCGTAGAAAAGATCAAAGGATCTTCTTGAGATCCTTTTTTTCTGCGCGTAATCTGCTGCTTGCAAACA
AAAAAACCACCGCTACCAGCGGTGGTTTGTTTGCCGGATCAAGAGCTACCAACTCTTTTTCCGAAGGTAA
CTGGCTTCAGCAGAGCGCAGATACCAAATACTGTTCTTCTAGTGTAGCCGTAGTTAGGCCACCACTTCAA
GAACTCTGTAGCACCGCCTACATACCTCGCTCTGCTAATCCTGTTACCAGTGGCTGCTGCCAGTGGCGAT
AAGTCGTGTCTTACCGGGTTGGACTCAAGACGATAGTTACCGGATAAGGCGCAGCGGTCGGGCTGAACGG
GGGGTTCGTGCACACAGCCCAGCTTGGAGCGAACGACCTACACCGAACTGAGATACCTACAGCGTGAGCT
ATGAGAAAGCGCCACGCTTCCCGAAGGGAGAAAGGCGGACAGGTATCCGGTAAGCGGCAGGGTCGGAACA
GGAGAGCGCACGAGGGAGCTTCCAGGGGGAAACGCCTGGTATCTTTATAGTCCTGTCGGGTTTCGCCACC
TCTGACTTGAGCGTCGATTTTTGTGATGCTCGTCAGGGGGGCGGAGCCTATGGAAAAACGCCAGCAACGC
GGCCTTTTTACGGTTCCTGGCCTTTTGCTGGCCTTTTGCTCACATGTTCTTTCCTGCGTTATCCCCTGAT
TCTGTGGATAACCGTATTACCGCCTTTGAGTGAGCTGATACCGCTCGCCGCAGCCGAACGACCGAGCGCA
GCGAGTCAGTGAGCGAGGAAGCGGAAGAGCGCCCAATACGCAAACCGCCTCTCCCCGCGCGTTGGCCGAT
TCATTAATGCAGCTGGCACGACAGGTTTCCCGACTGGAAAGCGGGCAGTGAGCGCAACGCAATTAATGTG
AGTTAGCTCACTCATTAGGCACCCCAGGCTTTACACTTTATGCTTCCGGCTCGTATGTTGTGTGGAATTG
TGAGCGGATAACAATTTCACACAGGAAACAGCTATGACCATGATTACGCCAAGCGCGCAATTAACCCTCA
CTAAAGGGAACAAAAGCTGGAGCTGCAAGCTTAATGTAGTCTTATGCAATACTCTTGTAGTCTTGCAACA
TGGTAACGATGAGTTAGCAACATGCCTTACAAGGAGAGAAAAAGCACCGTGCATGCCGATTGGTGGAAGT
AAGGTGGTACGATCGTGCCTTATTAGGAAGGCAACAGACGGGTCTGACATGGATTGGACGAACCACTGAA
TTGCCGCATTGCAGAGATATTGTATTTAAGTGCCTAGCTCGATACATAAACGGGTCTCTCTGGTTAGACC
AGATCTGAGCCTGGGAGCTCTCTGGCTAACTAGGGAACCCACTGCTTAAGCCTCAATAAAGCTTGCCTTG
AGTGCTTCAAGTAGTGTGTGCCCGTCTGTTGTGTGACTCTGGTAACTAGAGATCCCTCAGACCCTTTTAG
TCAGTGTGGAAAATCTCTAGCAGTGGCGCCCGAACAGGGACTTGAAAGCGAAAGGGAAACCAGAGGAGCT
CTCTCGACGCAGGACTCGGCTTGCTGAAGCGCGCACGGCAAGAGGCGAGGGGCGGCGACTGGTGAGTACG
CCAAAAATTTTGACTAGCGGAGGCTAGAAGGAGAGAGATGGGTGCGAGAGCGTCAGTATTAAGCGGGGGA
GAATTAGATCGCGATGGGAAAAAATTCGGTTAAGGCCAGGGGGAAAGAAAAAATATAAATTAAAACATAT
AGTATGGGCAAGCAGGGAGCTAGAACGATTCGCAGTTAATCCTGGCCTGTTAGAAACATCAGAAGGCTGT
AGACAAATACTGGGACAGCTACAACCATCCCTTCAGACAGGATCAGAAGAACTTAGATCATTATATAATA
CAGTAGCAACCCTCTATTGTGTGCATCAAAGGATAGAGATAAAAGACACCAAGGAAGCTTTAGACAAGAT
AGAGGAAGAGCAAAACAAAAGTAAGACCACCGCACAGCAAGCGGCCGCTGATCTTCAGACCTGGAGGAGG
AGATATGAGGGACAATTGGAGAAGTGAATTATATAAATATAAAGTAGTAAAAATTGAACCATTAGGAGTA
GCACCCACCAAGGCAAAGAGAAGAGTGGTGCAGAGAGAAAAAAGAGCAGTGGGAATAGGAGCTTTGTTCC
TTGGGTTCTTGGGAGCAGCAGGAAGCACTATGGGCGCAGCGTCAATGACGCTGACGGTACAGGCCAGACA
ATTATTGTCTGGTATAGTGCAGCAGCAGAACAATTTGCTGAGGGCTATTGAGGCGCAACAGCATCTGTTG
CAACTCACAGTCTGGGGCATCAAGCAGCTCCAGGCAAGAATCCTGGCTGTGGAAAGATACCTAAAGGATC
AACAGCTCCTGGGGATTTGGGGTTGCTCTGGAAAACTCATTTGCACCACTGCTGTGCCTTGGAATGCTAG
TTGGAGTAATAAATCTCTGGAACAGATTTGGAATCACACGACCTGGATGGAGTGGGACAGAGAAATTAAC
AATTACACAAGCTTAATACACTCCTTAATTGAAGAATCGCAAAACCAGCAAGAAAAGAATGAACAAGAAT
TATTGGAATTAGATAAATGGGCAAGTTTGTGGAATTGGTTTAACATAACAAATTGGCTGTGGTATATAAA
ATTATTCATAATGATAGTAGGAGGCTTGGTAGGTTTAAGAATAGTTTTTGCTGTACTTTCTATAGTGAAT
AGAGTTAGGCAGGGATATTCACCATTATCGTTTCAGACCCACCTCCCAACCCCGAGGGGACCCATGCATT
GCATCTCAATTAGTCAGCAACCAGGTGTGGAAAGTCCCCAGGCTCCCCAGCAGGCAGAAGTATGCAAAGC
ATGCGTCTCAATTAGTCAGCAACCATAGTCCCGCCCCTAACTCCGCCCATCCCGCCCCTAACTCCGCCCA
GTTCCGCCCATTCTCCGCCCCATGGCTGACTAATTTTTTTTATTTATGCAGAGGCCGAGGCCGCCTCGGC
CTCTGAGCTATTCCAGAAGTAGTGAGGAGGCTTTTTTGGAGGCCTAGGCTTTTGCAAAAAGCTTTCTAGA
GGTACCACCATGAAAAAGCCTGAACTCACCGCTACCTCTGTCGAGAAGTTTCTGATCGAAAAGTTCGACA
GCGTCTCCGACCTGATGCAGCTCTCCGAGGGCGAAGAATCTCGGGCTTTCAGCTTCGATGTGGGAGGGCG
TGGATATGTCCTGCGGGTGAATAGCTGCGCCGATGGTTTCTACAAAGATCGCTATGTTTATCGGCACTTT
GCATCCGCCGCTCTCCCTATTCCCGAAGTGCTTGACATTGGGGAGTTCAGCGAGAGCCTGACCTATTGCA
TCTCCCGCCGTGCACAGGGTGTCACCTTGCAAGACCTGCCTGAAACCGAACTGCCCGCTGTTCTCCAGCC
CGTCGCCGAGGCCATGGATGCCATCGCTGCCGCCGATCTTAGCCAGACCAGCGGGTTCGGCCCATTCGGA
CCTCAAGGAATCGGTCAATACACTACATGGCGCGATTTCATCTGCGCTATTGCTGATCCCCATGTGTATC
ACTGGCAAACTGTGATGGACGACACCGTCAGTGCCTCCGTCGCCCAGGCTCTCGATGAGCTGATGCTTTG
GGCCGAGGACTGCCCCGAAGTCCGGCACCTCGTGCACGCCGATTTCGGCTCCAACAATGTCCTGACCGAC
AATGGCCGCATAACAGCCGTCATTGACTGGAGCGAGGCCATGTTCGGGGATTCCCAATACGAGGTCGCCA
ACATCTTCTTCTGGAGGCCCTGGTTGGCTTGTATGGAGCAGCAGACCCGCTACTTCGAGCGGAGGCATCC
CGAGCTTGCAGGATCTCCTCGGCTCCGGGCTTATATGCTCCGCATTGGTCTTGACCAACTCTATCAGAGC
TTGGTTGACGGCAATTTCGATGATGCAGCTTGGGCTCAGGGTCGCTGCGACGCAATCGTCCGGTCCGGAG
CCGGGACTGTCGGGCGTACACAAATCGCCCGCAGAAGCGCTGCCGTCTGGACCGATGGCTGTGTGGAAGT
GCTCGCCGATAGTGGAAACAGACGCCCCAGCACTCGTCCTAGGGCAAAGGATCTGCAGTAATGAGGCGCG
CCGTTAACGAATTCTAGATCTTGAGACAAATGGCAGTATTCATCCACAATTTTAAAAGAAAAGGGGGGAT
TGGGGGGTACAGTGCAGGGGAAAGAATAGTAGACATAATAGCAACAGACATACAAACTAAAGAATTACAA
AAACAAATTACAAAAATTCAAAATTTTCGGGTTTATTACAGGGACAGCAGAGATCCACTTTGGCGCCGG
