Features (pLannotate 1.2.2; 31 found; start..end, strand, type, name):
     23..89      +  CDS            small t antigen (fragment): SV40 (simian virus 40) small t antigen
     96..1274    +  promoter       EF-1α promoter: strong constitutive promoter for human elongation factor EF-1α
   1294..1312    +  promoter       T7 promoter: promoter for bacteriophage T7 RNA polymerase
   1371..2090    +  CDS            EBFP: enhanced blue variant of GFP mammalian codon-optimized
   2141..2729    +  misc_feature   WPRE: woodchuck hepatitis virus posttranscriptional regulatory element
   2780..2799    +  misc_feature   cPPT/CTS (fragment): central polypurine tract and central termination sequence of HIV-1
   2801..3034    +  LTR            3' LTR (ΔU3): self-inactivating 3' long terminal repeat (LTR) from HIV-1
   3112..3233    +  polyA_signal   SV40 poly(A) signal: SV40 polyadenylation signal
   3273..3408    +  rep_origin     SV40 ori: SV40 origin of replication
   3429..3447    -  promoter       T7 promoter: promoter for bacteriophage T7 RNA polymerase
   3455..3610    +  CDS            lacZα (fragment): LacZα fragment of β-galactosidase; lacZ fragment
   3615..4043    +  rep_origin     f1 ori (sequence partly withheld): f1 bacteriophage origin of replication; arrow indicates direction of (+) strand synthesis
   4096..4200    +  promoter       AmpR promoter: bla
   4201..5061    +  CDS            AmpR: β-lactamase; bla; confers resistance to ampicillin, carbenicillin, and related antibiotics
   5232..5820    +  rep_origin     ori: high-copy-number ColE1/pMB1/pBR322/pUC origin of replication
   6003..6095    +  CDS            lacI (fragment): lac repressor; lacI; The lac repressor binds to the lac operator to inhibit transcription in E. coli. This inhibition can be relieved by adding lactose or isopropyl-β-D-thiogalactopyranoside (IPTG).
   6108..6129    +  protein_bind   CAP binding site: CAP binding activates transcription in the presence of cAMP. E. coli catabolite activator protein
   6144..6174    +  promoter       lac promoter: promoter for the E. coli lac operon
   6182..6198    +  protein_bind   lac operator: The lac repressor binds to the lac operator to inhibit transcription in E. coli. This inhibition can be relieved by adding lactose or isopropyl-β-D-thiogalactopyranoside (IPTG). lac repressor encoded by lacI
   6243..6261    +  promoter       T3 promoter: promoter for bacteriophage T3 RNA polymerase
   6289..6515    +  promoter       RSV promoter: Rous sarcoma virus enhancer/promoter
   6516..6696    +  LTR            5' LTR (truncated): truncated 5' long terminal repeat (LTR) from HIV-1
   6743..6868    +  misc_feature   HIV-1 Ψ: packaging signal of human immunodeficiency virus type 1
   6852..7215    +  CDS            HIV-1 gag (fragment): gag protein from human immunodeficiency virus 1; gag
   7361..7594    +  misc_feature   RRE: The Rev response element (RRE) of HIV-1 allows for Rev-dependent mRNA export from the nucleus to the cytoplasm.
   7971..7997    +  CDS            Rev (fragment): human immunodeficiency virus 1 (HIV-1) Rev protein; rev; enhances nuclear export of unspliced and incompletely spliced viral mRNAs
   8004..8027    +  promoter       SV40 promoter (fragment): SV40 early promoter
   8028..8099    +  promoter       SV40 promoter (fragment): SV40 enhancer and early promoter
   8123..8258    +  rep_origin     SV40 ori: SV40 origin of replication
   8294..9315    +  CDS            HygR (fragment): hygromycin B phosphotransferase confers resistance to hygromycin
   9384..9501    +  misc_feature   cPPT/CTS: central polypurine tract and central termination sequence of HIV-1
>Addgene plasmid #138615 | pLX - T7pro - EBFP | addgene full sequence | sequence record 275792 | Addgene NGS Result
CTCGAGGCCTGCAGGTGCAAAGATGGATAAAGTTTTAAACAGAGAGGAATCTTTGCAGCTAATGGACCTT
CTAGGTCTTGAAAGGAGTGGGAATTGGCTCCGGTGCCCGTCAGTGGGCAGAGCGCACATCGCCCACAGTC
CCCGAGAAGTTGGGGGGAGGGGTCGGCAATTGAACCGGTGCCTAGAGAAGGTGGCGCGGGGTAAACTGGG
AAAGTGATGTCGTGTACTGGCTCCGCCTTTTTCCCGAGGGTGGGGGAGAACCGTATATAAGTGCAGTAGT
CGCCGTGAACGTTCTTTTTCGCAACGGGTTTGCCGCCAGAACACAGGTAAGTGCCGTGTGTGGTTCCCGC
GGGCCTGGCCTCTTTACGGGTTATGGCCCTTGCGTGCCTTGAATTACTTCCACCTGGCTGCAGTACGTGA
TTCTTGATCCCGAGCTTCGGGTTGGAAGTGGGTGGGAGAGTTCGAGGCCTTGCGCTTAAGGAGCCCCTTC
GCCTCGTGCTTGAGTTGAGGCCTGGCCTGGGCGCTGGGGCCGCCGCGTGCGAATCTGGTGGCACCTTCGC
GCCTGTCTCGCTGCTTTCGATAAGTCTCTAGCCATTTAAAATTTTTGATGACCTGCTGCGACGCTTTTTT
TCTGGCAAGATAGTCTTGTAAATGCGGGCCAAGATCTGCACACTGGTATTTCGGTTTTTGGGGCCGCGGG
CGGCGACGGGGCCCGTGCGTCCCAGCGCACATGTTCGGCGAGGCGGGGCCTGCGAGCGCGGCCACCGAGA
ATCGGACGGGGGTAGTCTCAAGCTGGCCGGCCTGCTCTGGTGCCTGGCCTCGCGCCGCCGTGTATCGCCC
CGCCCTGGGCGGCAAGGCTGGCCCGGTCGGCACCAGTTGCGTGAGCGGAAAGATGGCCGCTTCCCGGCCC
TGCTGCAGGGAGCTCAAAATGGAGGACGCGGCGCTCGGGAGAGCGGGCGGGTGAGTCACCCACACAAAGG
AAAAGGGCCTTTCCGTCCTCAGCCGTCGCTTCATGTGACTCCACGGAGTACCGGGCGCCGTCCAGGCACC
TCGATTAGTTCTCGAGCTTTTGGAGTACGTCGTCTTTAGGTTGGGGGGAGGGGTTTTATGCGATGGAGTT
TCCCCACACTGAGTGGGTGGAGACTGAAGTTAGGCCAGCTTGGCACTTGATGTAATTCTCCTTGGAATTT
GCCCTTTTTGAGTTTGGATCTTGGTTCATTCTCAAGCCTCAGACAGTGGTTCAAAGTTTTTTTCTTCCAT
TTCAGGTGTCGTGAGGCTAGCATCGATTGATCATAATACGACTCACTATAGGGAGACCCAAGCTGGCTAG
CGTTTAAACTTAAGCTTGGTACCGAGCTCGGATCCACTAGATGGTGAGCAAGGGCGAGGAGCTGTTCACC
GGGGTGGTGCCCATCCTGGTCGAGCTGGACGGCGACGTAAACGGCCACAAGTTCAGCGTGTCCGGCGAGG
GCGAGGGCGATGCCACCTACGGCAAGCTGACCCTGAAGTTCATCTGCACCACCGGCAAGCTGCCCGTGCC
CTGGCCCACCCTCGTGACCACCCTGACCCACGGCGTGCAGTGCTTCAGCCGCTACCCCGACCACATGAAG
CAGCACGACTTCTTCAAGTCCGCCATGCCCGAAGGCTACGTCCAGGAGCGCACCATCTTCTTCAAGGACG
ACGGCAACTACAAGACCCGCGCCGAGGTGAAGTTCGAGGGCGACACCCTGGTGAACCGCATCGAGCTGAA
GGGCATCGACTTCAAGGAGGACGGCAACATCCTGGGGCACAAGCTGGAGTACAACTACAACAGCCACAAC
GTCTATATCATGGCCGACAAGCAGAAGAACGGCATCAAGGTGAACTTCAAGATCCGCCACAACATCGAGG
ACGGCAGCGTGCAGCTCGCCGACCACTACCAGCAGAACACCCCCATCGGCGACGGCCCCGTGCTGCTGCC
CGACAACCACTACCTGAGCACCCAGTCCGCCCTGAGCAAAGACCCCAACGAGAAGCGCGATCACATGGTC
CTGCTGGAGTTCGTGACCGCCGCCGGGATCACTCTCGGCATGGACGAGCTGTACAAGTGATAGTAATGAA
CTAGTACCGGTTAAGTCGACAATCAACGCGTTAAGTCGACAATCAACCTCTGGATTACAAAATTTGTGAA
AGATTGACTGGTATTCTTAACTATGTTGCTCCTTTTACGCTATGTGGATACGCTGCTTTAATGCCTTTGT
ATCATGCTATTGCTTCCCGTATGGCTTTCATTTTCTCCTCCTTGTATAAATCCTGGTTGCTGTCTCTTTA
TGAGGAGTTGTGGCCCGTTGTCAGGCAACGTGGCGTGGTGTGCACTGTGTTTGCTGACGCAACCCCCACT
GGTTGGGGCATTGCCACCACCTGTCAGCTCCTTTCCGGGACTTTCGCTTTCCCCCTCCCTATTGCCACGG
CGGAACTCATCGCCGCCTGCCTTGCCCGCTGCTGGACAGGGGCTCGGCTGTTGGGCACTGACAATTCCGT
GGTGTTGTCGGGGAAATCATCGTCCTTTCCTTGGCTGCTCGCCTGTGTTGCCACCTGGATTCTGCGCGGG
ACGTCCTTCTGCTACGTCCCTTCGGCCCTCAATCCAGCGGACCTTCCTTCCCGCGGCCTGCTGCCGGCTC
TGCGGCCTCTTCCGCGTCTTCGCCTTCGCCCTCAGACGAGTCGGATCTCCCTTTGGGCCGCCTCCCCGCG
TCGACTTTAAGACCAATGACTTACAAGGCAGCTGTAGATCTTAGCCACTTTTTAAAAGAAAAGGGGGGAC
TGGAAGGGCTAATTCACTCCCAACGAAGACAAGATCTGCTTTTTGCTTGTACTGGGTCTCTCTGGTTAGA
CCAGATCTGAGCCTGGGAGCTCTCTGGCTAACTAGGGAACCCACTGCTTAAGCCTCAATAAAGCTTGCCT
TGAGTGCTTCAAGTAGTGTGTGCCCGTCTGTTGTGTGACTCTGGTAACTAGAGATCCCTCAGACCCTTTT
AGTCAGTGTGGAAAATCTCTAGCAGTACGTATAGTAGTTCATGTCATCTTATTATTCAGTATTTATAACT
TGCAAAGAAATGAATATCAGAGAGTGAGAGGAACTTGTTTATTGCAGCTTATAATGGTTACAAATAAAGC
AATAGCATCACAAATTTCACAAATAAAGCATTTTTTTCACTGCATTCTAGTTGTGGTTTGTCCAAACTCA
TCAATGTATCTTATCATGTCTGGCTCTAGCTATCCCGCCCCTAACTCCGCCCATCCCGCCCCTAACTCCG
CCCAGTTCCGCCCATTCTCCGCCCCATGGCTGACTAATTTTTTTTATTTATGCAGAGGCCGAGGCCGCCT
CGGCCTCTGAGCTATTCCAGAAGTAGTGAGGAGGCTTTTTTGGAGGCCTAGGGACGTACCCAATTCGCCC
TATAGTGAGTCGTATTACGCGCGCTCACTGGCCGTCGTTTTACAACGTCGTGACTGGGAAAACCCTGGCG
TTACCCAACTTAATCGCCTTGCAGCACATCCCCCTTTCGCCAGCTGGCGTAATAGCGAAGAGGCCCGCAC
CGATCGCCCTTCCCAACAGTTGCGCAGCCTGAATGGCGAATGGG
[124 nt withheld, positions 3615-3738]
C
[91 nt withheld, positions 3740-3830]
A
[49 nt withheld, positions 3832-3880]
CCTTTGACGTTGGAGTCCACGTTCTTT
[37 nt withheld, positions 3908-3944]
ACCCTATCTCGGTCTATTCTTTTGATTTATAAGGGATTTTGCCGATTTCGGCCTATTGGTTAAAAAATGA
GCTGATTTAACAAAAATTTAACGCGAATTTTAACAAAATATTAACGCTTACAATTTAGGTGGCACTTTTC
GGGGAAATGTGCGCGGAACCCCTATTTGTTTATTTTTCTAAATACATTCAAATATGTATCCGCTCATGAG
ACAATAACCCTGATAAATGCTTCAATAATATTGAAAAAGGAAGAGTATGAGTATTCAACATTTCCGTGTC
GCCCTTATTCCCTTTTTTGCGGCATTTTGCCTTCCTGTTTTTGCTCACCCAGAAACGCTGGTGAAAGTAA
AAGATGCTGAAGATCAGTTGGGTGCACGAGTGGGTTACATCGAACTGGATCTCAACAGCGGTAAGATCCT
TGAGAGTTTTCGCCCCGAAGAACGTTTTCCAATGATGAGCACTTTTAAAGTTCTGCTATGTGGCGCGGTA
TTATCCCGTATTGACGCCGGGCAAGAGCAACTCGGTCGCCGCATACACTATTCTCAGAATGACTTGGTTG
AGTACTCACCAGTCACAGAAAAGCATCTTACGGATGGCATGACAGTAAGAGAATTATGCAGTGCTGCCAT
AACCATGAGTGATAACACTGCGGCCAACTTACTTCTGACAACGATCGGAGGACCGAAGGAGCTAACCGCT
TTTTTGCACAACATGGGGGATCATGTAACTCGCCTTGATCGTTGGGAACCGGAGCTGAATGAAGCCATAC
CAAACGACGAGCGTGACACCACGATGCCTGTAGCAATGGCAACAACGTTGCGCAAACTATTAACTGGCGA
ACTACTTACTCTAGCTTCCCGGCAACAATTAATAGACTGGATGGAGGCGGATAAAGTTGCAGGACCACTT
CTGCGCTCGGCCCTTCCGGCTGGCTGGTTTATTGCTGATAAATCTGGAGCCGGTGAGCGTGGGTCTCGCG
GTATCATTGCAGCACTGGGGCCAGATGGTAAGCCCTCCCGTATCGTAGTTATCTACACGACGGGGAGTCA
GGCAACTATGGATGAACGAAATAGACAGATCGCTGAGATAGGTGCCTCACTGATTAAGCATTGGTAACTG
TCAGACCAAGTTTACTCATATATACTTTAGATTGATTTAAAACTTCATTTTTAATTTAAAAGGATCTAGG
TGAAGATCCTTTTTGATAATCTCATGACCAAAATCCCTTAACGTGAGTTTTCGTTCCACTGAGCGTCAGA
CCCCGTAGAAAAGATCAAAGGATCTTCTTGAGATCCTTTTTTTCTGCGCGTAATCTGCTGCTTGCAAACA
AAAAAACCACCGCTACCAGCGGTGGTTTGTTTGCCGGATCAAGAGCTACCAACTCTTTTTCCGAAGGTAA
CTGGCTTCAGCAGAGCGCAGATACCAAATACTGTTCTTCTAGTGTAGCCGTAGTTAGGCCACCACTTCAA
GAACTCTGTAGCACCGCCTACATACCTCGCTCTGCTAATCCTGTTACCAGTGGCTGCTGCCAGTGGCGAT
AAGTCGTGTCTTACCGGGTTGGACTCAAGACGATAGTTACCGGATAAGGCGCAGCGATCGGGCTGAACGG
GGGGTTCGTGCACACAGCCCAGCTTGGAGCGAACGACCTACACCGAACTGAGATACCTACAGCGTGAGCT
ATGAGAAAGCGCCACGCTTCCCGAAGGGAGAAAGGCGGACAGGTATCCGGTAAGCGGCAGGGTCGGAACA
GGAGAGCGCACGAGGGAGCTTCCAGGGGGAAACGCCTGGTATCTTTATAGTCCTGTCGGGTTTCGCCACC
TCTGACTTGAGCGTCGATTTTTGTGATGCTCGTCAGGGGGGCGGAGCCTATGGAAAAACGCCAGCAACGC
GGCCTTTTTACGGTTCCTGGCCTTTTGCTGGCCTTTTGCTCACATGTTCTTTCCTGCGTTATCCCCTGAT
TCTGTGGATAACCGTATTACCGCCTTTGAGTGAGCTGATACCGCTCGCCGCAGCCGAACGACCGAGCGCA
GCGAGTCAGTGAGCGAGGAAGCGGAAGAGCGCCCAATACGCAAACCGCCTCTCCCCGCGCGTTGGCCGAT
TCATTAATGCAGCTGGCACGACAGGTTTCCCGACTGGAAAGCGGGCAGTGAGCGCAACGCAATTAATGTG
AGTTAGCTCACTCATTAGGCACCCCAGGCTTTACACTTTATGCTTCCGGCTCGTATGTTGTGTGGAATTG
TGAGCGGATAACAATTTCACACAGGAAACAGCTATGACCATGATTACGCCAAGCGCGCAATTAACCCTCA
CTAAAGGGAACAAAAGCTGGAGCTGCAAGCTTAATGTAGTCTTATGCAATACTCTTGTAGTCTTGCAACA
TGGTAACGATGAGTTAGCAACATGCCTTACAAGGAGAGAAAAAGCACCGTGCATGCCGATTGGTGGAAGT
AAGGTGGTACGATCGTGCCTTATTAGGAAGGCAACAGACGGGTCTGACATGGATTGGACGAACCACTGAA
TTGCCGCATTGCAGAGATATTGTATTTAAGTGCCTAGCTCGATACATAAACGGGTCTCTCTGGTTAGACC
AGATCTGAGCCTGGGAGCTCTCTGGCTAACTAGGGAACCCACTGCTTAAGCCTCAATAAAGCTTGCCTTG
AGTGCTTCAAGTAGTGTGTGCCCGTCTGTTGTGTGACTCTGGTAACTAGAGATCCCTCAGACCCTTTTAG
TCAGTGTGGAAAATCTCTAGCAGTGGCGCCCGAACAGGGACTTGAAAGCGAAAGGGAAACCAGAGGAGCT
CTCTCGACGCAGGACTCGGCTTGCTGAAGCGCGCACGGCAAGAGGCGAGGGGCGGCGACTGGTGAGTACG
CCAAAAATTTTGACTAGCGGAGGCTAGAAGGAGAGAGATGGGTGCGAGAGCGTCAGTATTAAGCGGGGGA
GAATTAGATCGCGATGGGAAAAAATTCGGTTAAGGCCAGGGGGAAAGAAAAAATATAAATTAAAACATAT
AGTATGGGCAAGCAGGGAGCTAGAACGATTCGCAGTTAATCCTGGCCTGTTAGAAACATCAGAAGGCTGT
AGACAAATACTGGGACAGCTACAACCATCCCTTCAGACAGGATCAGAAGAACTTAGATCATTATATAATA
CAGTAGCAACCCTCTATTGTGTGCATCAAAGGATAGAGATAAAAGACACCAAGGAAGCTTTAGACAAGAT
AGAGGAAGAGCAAAACAAAAGTAAGACCACCGCACAGCAAGCGGCCGCTGATCTTCAGACCTGGAGGAGG
AGATATGAGGGACAATTGGAGAAGTGAATTATATAAATATAAAGTAGTAAAAATTGAACCATTAGGAGTA
GCACCCACCAAGGCAAAGAGAAGAGTGGTGCAGAGAGAAAAAAGAGCAGTGGGAATAGGAGCTTTGTTCC
TTGGGTTCTTGGGAGCAGCAGGAAGCACTATGGGCGCAGCGTCAATGACGCTGACGGTACAGGCCAGACA
ATTATTGTCTGGTATAGTGCAGCAGCAGAACAATTTGCTGAGGGCTATTGAGGCGCAACAGCATCTGTTG
CAACTCACAGTCTGGGGCATCAAGCAGCTCCAGGCAAGAATCCTGGCTGTGGAAAGATACCTAAAGGATC
AACAGCTCCTGGGGATTTGGGGTTGCTCTGGAAAACTCATTTGCACCACTGCTGTGCCTTGGAATGCTAG
TTGGAGTAATAAATCTCTGGAACAGATTTGGAATCACACGACCTGGATGGAGTGGGACAGAGAAATTAAC
AATTACACAAGCTTAATACACTCCTTAATTGAAGAATCGCAAAACCAGCAAGAAAAGAATGAACAAGAAT
TATTGGAATTAGATAAATGGGCAAGTTTGTGGAATTGGTTTAACATAACAAATTGGCTGTGGTATATAAA
ATTATTCATAATGATAGTAGGAGGCTTGGTAGGTTTAAGAATAGTTTTTGCTGTACTTTCTATAGTGAAT
AGAGTTAGGCAGGGATATTCACCATTATCGTTTCAGACCCACCTCCCAACCCCGAGGGGACCCATGCATT
GCATCTCAATTAGTCAGCAACCAGGTGTGGAAAGTCCCCAGGCTCCCCAGCAGGCAGAAGTATGCAAAGC
ATGCGTCTCAATTAGTCAGCAACCATAGTCCCGCCCCTAACTCCGCCCATCCCGCCCCTAACTCCGCCCA
GTTCCGCCCATTCTCCGCCCCATGGCTGACTAATTTTTTTTATTTATGCAGAGGCCGAGGCCGCCTCGGC
CTCTGAGCTATTCCAGAAGTAGTGAGGAGGCTTTTTTGGAGGCCTAGGCTTTTGCAAAAAGCTTTCTAGA
GGTACCACCATGAAAAAGCCTGAACTCACCGCTACCTCTGTCGAGAAGTTTCTGATCGAAAAGTTCGACA
GCGTCTCCGACCTGATGCAGCTCTCCGAGGGCGAAGAATCTCGGGCTTTCAGCTTCGATGTGGGAGGGCG
TGGATATGTCCTGCGGGTGAATAGCTGCGCCGATGGTTTCTACAAAGATCGCTATGTTTATCGGCACTTT
GCATCCGCCGCTCTCCCTATTCCCGAAGTGCTTGACATTGGGGAGTTCAGCGAGAGCCTGACCTATTGCA
TCTCCCGCCGTGCACAGGGTGTCACCTTGCAAGACCTGCCTGAAACCGAACTGCCCGCTGTTCTCCAGCC
CGTCGCCGAGGCCATGGATGCCATCGCTGCCGCCGATCTTAGCCAGACCAGCGGGTTCGGCCCATTCGGA
CCTCAAGGAATCGGTCAATACACTACATGGCGCGATTTCATCTGCGCTATTGCTGATCCCCATGTGTATC
ACTGGCAAACTGTGATGGACGACACCGTCAGTGCCTCCGTCGCCCAGGCTCTCGATGAGCTGATGCTTTG
GGCCGAGGACTGCCCCGAAGTCCGGCACCTCGTGCACGCCGATTTCGGCTCCAACAATGTCCTGACCGAC
AATGGCCGCATAACAGCCGTCATTGACTGGAGCGAGGCCATGTTCGGGGATTCCCAATACGAGGTCGCCA
ACATCTTCTTCTGGAGGCCCTGGTTGGCTTGTATGGAGCAGCAGACCCGCTACTTCGAGCGGAGGCATCC
CGAGCTTGCAGGATCTCCTCGGCTCCGGGCTTATATGCTCCGCATTGGTCTTGACCAACTCTATCAGAGC
TTGGTTGACGGCAATTTCGATGATGCAGCTTGGGCTCAGGGTCGCTGCGACGCAATCGTCCGGTCCGGAG
CCGGGACTGTCGGGCGTACACAAATCGCCCGCAGAAGCGCTGCCGTCTGGACCGATGGCTGTGTGGAAGT
GCTCGCCGATAGTGGAAACAGACGCCCCAGCACTCGTCCTAGGGCAAAGGATCTGCAGTAATGAGGCGCG
CCGTTAACGAATTCTAGATCTTGAGACAAATGGCAGTATTCATCCACAATTTTAAAAGAAAAGGGGGGAT
TGGGGGGTACAGTGCAGGGGAAAGAATAGTAGACATAATAGCAACAGACATACAAACTAAAGAATTACAA
AAACAAATTACAAAAATTCAAAATTTTCGGGTTTATTACAGGGACAGCAGAGATCCACTTTGGCGCCGG
